>Addgene plasmid #175447 | pExpreS2-1-CR-PA-10H-SIII | addgene full sequence | sequence record 358139 | Addgene NGS Result
CGCCGGTCCGACGGCGGCCCACGGGTCCCAGGGGGGTCGACCTCGAAACTTGTTTATTGCAGCTTATAAT
GGTTACAAATAAAGCAATAGCATCACAAATTTCACAAATAAAGCATTTTTTTCACTGCATTCTAGTTGTG
GTTTGTCCAAACTCATCAATGTATCTTATCATGTCTTCACGTAATAAGTGTGCGGCTAGCAGTCAACTAG
TCCAAACTCATTAATGTATCTTATCATGTCTTCACGTAATAAGTGTGCGGCTAGCAGTCAACTACTAGTG
AATGCCCTACTAGAAGATGTGTGTTGCACAAAATGTCCCTGGAATAACCAATTTGAAGTGCAGATAGCAG
TAAACGTAAGCTAATATGAATATTATTTAACTGTAATGTTTTAATATCGCTGGACATTACTAATAAACCC
ACTATAAACACATGTACATATGTATGTTTTGGCATACAATGAGTAGTTGGGGAAAAAATGTGTAAAAGCA
CCGTGACCATCACAGCATAAAGATAACCAGCTGAAGTATCGAATATGAGTAACCCCCAAATTGAATCACA
TGCCGCAACTGATAGGACCCATGGAAGTACACTCTTCATGGCGATATACAAGACACACACAAGCACGAAC
ACCCAGTTGCGGAGGAAATTCTCCGTAAATGAAAACCCAATCGGCGAACAATTCATACCCATATATGGTA
AAAGTTTTGAACGCGAGCGAACTTAAGAGCGCCGGAGTATAAATAGAGGCGCTTCGTCTACGGAGCGACA
ATTCAATTCAAACAAGCAAAGTGAACACGTCGCTAAGCGAAAGCTAAGCAAATAAACAAGCGCAGCTGAA
CAAGCTAAACAATCTGCAGAAGCTTGGTACCCTCGAGCTCGTAAGTATCAAGGTTACAAGACAGGTTTAA
GGAGACCAATAGAAACTGGGCTTGTCGAGACAGAGAAGACTCTTGCGTTTCTGATAGGCACCTATTGGTC
TTACTGACATCCACTTTGCCTTTCTCTCCACAGGAATTCTGGATCCGATCTCAATATGAAGTTATGCATA
TTACTGGCCGTCGTGGCCTTTGTTGGCCTCTCGCTCGGGAGATCTCTGGTGCCACGCGGATCGGCCGCCC
AGCATGACGAGGCCGTGGATAACAAGTTCAATAAGGAGCAGCAGAACGCCTTCTACGAGATCCTGCACCT
GCCCAACCTGAATGAGGAGCAGCGCAATGCCTTCATTCAGAGCCTGAAGGACGATCCATCCCAGTCGGCC
AACCTGCTGGCCGAGGCCAAGAAGCTGAATGACGCCCAGGCCCCGAAGGTGGACAACAAGTTTAATAAGG
AGCAGCAGAATGCCTTTTATGAGATCCTGCATCTGCCAAATCTGAACGAGGAGCAGCGCAACGCCTTTAT
CCAGTCCCTGAAGGATGATCCAAGCCAGTCCGCCAATTTATTAGCTGAAGCCAAGAAGCTGAACGATGCC
CAGGCCCCCAAGGTGGATGCCAACTCCTCGAGCGTGCCATCGCACCATCATCACCATCACCATCACCACC
ATGGTTCTGGTTGGAGTCACCCACAATTCGAGAAAGGTGGTGGCTCTGGTGGCGGTTCAGGCGGCTCCGC
CTGGTCCCATCCACAGTTTGAAAAGTGAACCGGTCATATGCGGCCGCGGATCGATCGATATCTGACTAAA
TCTTAGTTTGTATTGTCATGTTTTAATACAATATGTTATGTTTAAATATGTTTTTAATAAATTTTATAAA
ATAATTTCAACTTTTATTGTAACAACATTGTCCATTTACACACTCCTTTCAAGCGCGTGGGACTCGATGC
TCGGCGCCACTCAAAGGCGGTAATACGGTTATCCACAGAATCAGGGGATAACGCAGGAAAGAACATGTGA
GCAAAAGGCCAGCAAAAGGCCAGGAACCGTAAAAAGGCCGCGTTGCTGGCGTTTTTCCATAGGCTCCGCC
CCCCTGACGAGCATCACAAAAATCGACGCTCAAGTCAGAGGTGGCGAAACCCGACAGGACTATAAAGATA
CCAGGCGTTTCCCCCTGGAAGCTCCCTCGTGCGCTCTCCTGTTCCGACCCTGCCGCTTACCGGATACCTG
TCCGCCTTTCTCCCTTCGGGAAGCGTGGCGCTTTCTCATAGCTCACGCTGTAGGTATCTCAGTTCGGTGT
AGGTCGTTCGCTCCAAGCTGGGCTGTGTGCACGAACCCCCCGTTCAGCCCGACCGCTGCGCCTTATCCGG
TAACTATCGTCTTGAGTCCAACCCGGTAAGACACGACTTATCGCCACTGGCAGCAGCCACTGGTAACAGG
ATTAGCAGAGCGAGGTATGTAGGCGGTGCTACAGAGTTCTTGAAGTGGTGGCCTAACTACGGCTACACTA
GAAGAACAGTATTTGGTATCTGCGCTCTGCTGAAGCCAGTTACCTTCGGAAAAAGAGTTGGTAGCTCTTG
ATCCGGCAAACAAACCACCGCTGGTAGCGGTGGTTTTTTTGTTTGCAAGCAGCAGATTACGCGCAGAAAA
AAAGGATCTCAAGAAGATCCTTTGATCTTTTCTACGGGGTCTGACGCTCAGTGGAACGAAAACTCACGTT
AAGGGATTTTGCATGCGCTAAGCGGGCTTTATAAAACGGGCTGCGGGACCAGTTTTCATATCACTACCGT
TTGAGTTCTTGTGCTGTGTGGATACTCCTCCCGACACCGAATTAATTCGGATCTCTGCAAGGGATTTTGG
TCATGAACAATAAAACTGTCTGCTTACATAAACAGTAATACAAGGGGTGTTCATAGTATAATACGACTCA
CTATAGGAGGGCCACCATGGCCAAGTTGACCAGTGCCGTTCCGGTGCTCACCGCGCGCGACGTCGCCGGA
GCGGTCGAGTTCTGGACCGACCGGCTCGGGTTCAGCCGGGACTTCGTGGAGGACGACTTCGCCGGTGTGG
TCCGGGACGACGTGACCCTGTTCATCAGCGCGGTCCAGGACCAGGTGGTGCCGGACAACACCCTGGCCTG
GGTGTGGGTGCGCGGCCTGGACGAGCTGTACGCCGAGTGGTCGGAGGTCGTGTCCACGAACTTCCGGGAC
GCCTCCGGGCCGGCCATGACCGAGATCGGCGAGCAGCCGTGGGGGCGGGAGTTCGCCCTGCGCGACCCGG
CCGGCAACTGCGTGCACTTCGTGGCCGAGGAGCAGGACTGACCGACGCCGACCAACAC
Features (pLannotate 1.2.2; 15 found; start..end, strand, type, name):
     47..168     +  polyA_signal   SV40 poly(A) signal: SV40 polyadenylation signal
    178..194     +  protein_bind   gypsy insulator (fragment): chromatin insulator from Drosophila Su(Hw), CP190, and Mod(mdg4)67.2
    210..241     +  polyA_signal   SV40 poly(A) signal (fragment): SV40 polyadenylation signal
    243..259     +  protein_bind   gypsy insulator (fragment): chromatin insulator from Drosophila Su(Hw), CP190, and Mod(mdg4)67.2
    274..716     +  promoter       Ac5 promoter (fragment): Drosophila melanogaster actin 5C promoter
    732..859     +  promoter       hsp70 promoter (fragment): Drosophila melanogaster hsp70Bb promoter
    881..1013    +  intron         chimeric intron: chimera between introns from human β-globin and immunoglobulin heavy chain genes
   1036..1089    +  sig_peptide    BiP signal sequence: Drosophila BiP signal sequence
   1039..1482    +  CDS            spa (fragment): SPA_STAAM - Experimental evidence at protein level: Swiss-Prot protein existence level 1. Plays a role in the inhibition of the host innate and adaptive immune responses. Possesses five immunoglobulin-binding domains that capture both the fragment crystallizable region (Fc region) and the Fab region (part of Ig that identifies antigen) of immunoglobulins (By similarity). In turn, Staphylococcus aureus is protected from phagocytic killing via inhibition of Ig Fc region. In addition, the host elicited B-cell response is prevented due to a decrease of antibody-secreting cell proliferation that en
   1519..1538    +  CDS            7xHis (fragment): 6xHis affinity tag
   1680..1809    +  polyA_signal   OpIE-2 poly(A) signal: immediate-early gene 2 from the Orgyia pseudotsugata multicapsid nucleopolyhedrovirus; baculovirus polyadenylation signal
   1944..2532    -  rep_origin     ori: high-copy-number ColE1/pMB1/pBR322/pUC origin of replication
   2605..2697    +  promoter       Ac5 promoter (fragment): Drosophila melanogaster actin 5c promoter
   2789..2807    +  promoter       T7 promoter: promoter for bacteriophage T7 RNA polymerase
   2817..3188    +  CDS            ble: BLE_STRHI - Experimental evidence at protein level: Swiss-Prot protein existence level 1. Binding protein with a strong affinity to the bleomycin family of antibiotics. From Streptoalloteichus hindustanus.
