[The description below was written by a language model from this plasmid's Addgene catalogue record and pLannotate feature annotations shown in this document.]
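Description:
pExpreS2-1-CR-PA-10H-SIII is an empty destination vector for secreted protein overexpression in Drosophila S2 cells, built on the compact pExpreS2-1 backbone from ExpreS2ion Biotechnologies and intended for use with that company's ExpreS2 cell line and media. It has no gene of interest. Instead it has a cloning site compatible with HiFi/Gibson assembly, into which an open reading frame is inserted in frame between the flanking tag sequences. In bacteria it replicates from a high-copy ColE1/pUC-type origin. A single ble gene from Streptoalloteichus hindustanus gives Zeocin resistance in both E. coli and insect cells. The annotation places an actin 5C promoter fragment and a T7 promoter upstream of ble, although the record does not state which element drives it in each host.

The expression cassette is driven by a fused actin 5C–hsp70 promoter, followed by a chimeric intron that generally improves transcript processing, and it ends in the baculoviral OpIE-2 polyadenylation signal. Upstream of the promoter the feature table shows SV40 poly(A) sequences and short gypsy insulator fragments, which may help isolate the cassette from read-through or surrounding chromatin. The Drosophila BiP signal peptide at the N-terminus directs the inserted protein into the secretory pathway. The C-terminal module adds a thrombin cleavage site, Staphylococcus aureus Protein A immunoglobulin-binding domains, a 10xHis tag and a TwinStrep tag. The automated annotation detects only the Protein A and histidine portions of this module; the thrombin site and TwinStrep tag come from the catalogue entry. These tags allow IgG, metal-affinity or Strep-Tactin capture from culture medium, and thrombin then removes them. The vector belongs to a moderate-throughput system for secreted expression of difficult recombinant proteins.
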