Addgene plasmid #175447: pExpreS2-1-CR-PA-10H-SIII
Purpose: (Empty Backbone) HiFi-compatible destination vector for secreted overexpression of thrombin-cleavable, C-terminal Protein A-10His-TwinStrep tagged proteins with ExpreS2 Platform
Depositing lab: Wyatt Yue. Depositing organization: University of Oxford. Publication: FAS2FURIOUS: Moderate-Throughput Secreted Expression of Difficult Recombinant Proteins in Drosophila S2 Cells. Coker JA, Katis VL, Fairhead M, Schwenzer A, Clemmensen SB, Frandsen BU, de Jongh WA, Gileadi O, Burgess-Brown NA, Marsden BD, Midwood KS, Yue WW. Front Bioeng Biotechnol. 2022 May 5;10:871933. doi: 10.3389/fbioe.2022.871933. eCollection 2022. PubMed 35600892.
Backbone
  Vector backbone: pExpreS2-1
  Backbone manufacturer: ExpreS2ion Biotechnologies
  Backbone size (bp): 3156
  Modifications to backbone: Added HiFi-compatible MCS which introduces an N-terminal BiP secretion peptide and a C-terminal, thrombin-cleavable Protein A-10His-TwinStrep tag.
  Vector type: Insect Expression
  Promoter: Fused Actin-HSP70
  Selectable markers: Zeocin
  Tag / fusion protein: BiP Secretion Peptide (N terminal on insert); Thrombin-Protein A-10His-TwinStrep (C terminal on insert)
Growth in bacteria
  Bacterial resistance: Bleocin (Zeocin), 50 μg/mL
  Growth temperature: 37°C
  Growth strain: DH5alpha
  Copy number: High Copy
Gene/Insert
  Cloning method: Gibson Cloning
  Sequencing primers: 5′ ACAAGACAGGTTTAAGGAGAC; 3′ GCGCTTGAAAGGAGTGTGTA
Terms and licenses: Academic/Nonprofit Terms; Industry Terms: Not Available to Industry
Depositor comments: This plasmid is designed for use with the ExpreS2 Platform from ExpreS2ion Biotechnologies. It is intended to be used with the ExpreS2ion cells and media which can be obtained directly from the ExpreS2ion website.
How to cite: pExpreS2-1-CR-PA-10H-SIII was a gift from Wyatt Yue (Addgene plasmid # 175447 ; http://n2t.net/addgene:175447 ; RRID:Addgene_175447)
